>Addgene plasmid #76390 | BMPR2 gRNA (BRDN0001144950) | addgene full sequence | sequence record 185746 | Addgene Assembled Sequence
CCCGGGTGCAAAGATGGATAAAGTTTTAAACAGAGAGGAATCTTTGCAGCTAATGGACCTTCTAGGTCTT
GAAAGGAGTGGGAATTGGCTCCGGTGCCCGTCAGTGGGCAGAGCGCACATCGCCCACAGTCCCCGAGAAG
TTGGGGGGAGGGGTCGGCAATTGATCCGGTGCCTAGAGAAGGTGGCGCGGGGTAAACTGGGAAAGTGATG
TCGTGTACTGGCTCCGCCTTTTTCCCGAGGGTGGGGGAGAACCGTATATAAGTGCAGTAGTCGCCGTGAA
CGTTCTTTTTCGCAACGGGTTTGCCGCCAGAACACAGGTAAGTGCCGTGTGTGGTTCCCGCGGGCCTGGC
CTCTTTACGGGTTATGGCCCTTGCGTGCCTTGAATTACTTCCACCTGGCTGCAGTACGTGATTCTTGATC
CCGAGCTTCGGGTTGGAAGTGGGTGGGAGAGTTCGAGGCCTTGCGCTTAAGGAGCCCCTTCGCCTCGTGC
TTGAGTTGAGGCCTGGCCTGGGCGCTGGGGCCGCCGCGTGCGAATCTGGTGGCACCTTCGCGCCTGTCTC
GCTGCTTTCGATAAGTCTCTAGCCATTTAAAATTTTTGATGACCTGCTGCGACGCTTTTTTTCTGGCAAG
ATAGTCTTGTAAATGCGGGCCAAGATCTGCACACTGGTATTTCGGTTTTTGGGGCCGCGGGCGGCGACGG
GGCCCGTGCGTCCCAGCGCACATGTTCGGCGAGGCGGGGCCTGCGAGCGCGGCCACCGAGAATCGGACGG
GGGTAGTCTCAAGCTGGCCGGCCTGCTCTGGTGCCTGGCCTCGCGCCGCCGTGTATCGCCCCGCCCTGGG
CGGCAAGGCTGGCCCGGTCGGCACCAGTTGCGTGAGCGGAAAGATGGCCGCTTCCCGGCCCTGCTGCAGG
GAGCTCAAAATGGAGGACGCGGCGCTCGGGAGAGCGGGCGGGTGAGTCACCCACACAAAGGAAAAGGGCC
TTTCCGTCCTCAGCCGTCGCTTCATGTGACTCCACGGAGTACCGGGCGCCGTCCAGGCACCTCGATTAGT
TCTCGAGCTTTTGGAGTACGTCGTCTTTAGGTTGGGGGGAGGGGTTTTATGCGATGGAGTTTCCCCACAC
TGAGTGGGTGGAGACTGAAGTTAGGCCAGCTTGGCACTTGATGTAATTCTCCTTGGAATTTGCCCTTTTT
GAGTTTGGATCTTGGTTCATTCTCAAGCCTCAGACAGTGGTTCAAAGTTTTTTTCTTCCATTTCAGGTGT
CGTGACGTACGGCCACCATGACCGAGTACAAGCCCACGGTGCGCCTCGCCACCCGCGACGACGTCCCCAG
GGCCGTACGCACCCTCGCCGCCGCGTTCGCCGACTACCCCGCCACGCGCCACACCGTCGATCCGGACCGC
CACATCGAGCGGGTCACCGAGCTGCAAGAACTCTTCCTCACGCGCGTCGGGCTCGACATCGGCAAGGTGT
GGGTCGCGGACGACGGCGCCGCCGTGGCGGTCTGGACCACGCCGGAGAGCGTCGAAGCGGGGGCGGTGTT
CGCCGAGATCGGCCCGCGCATGGCCGAGTTGAGCGGTTCCCGGCTGGCCGCGCAGCAACAGATGGAAGGC
CTCCTGGCGCCGCACCGGCCCAAGGAGCCCGCGTGGTTCCTGGCCACCGTCGGAGTCTCGCCCGACCACC
AGGGCAAGGGTCTGGGCAGCGCCGTCGTGCTCCCCGGAGTGGAGGCGGCCGAGCGCGCCGGGGTGCCCGC
CTTCCTGGAGACCTCCGCGCCCCGCAACCTCCCCTTCTACGAGCGGCTCGGCTTCACCGTCACCGCCGAC
GTCGAGGTGCCCGAAGGACCGCGCACCTGGTGCATGACCCGCAAGCCCGGTGCCTGAACGCGTTAAGTCG
ACAATCAACCTCTGGATTACAAAATTTGTGAAAGATTGACTGGTATTCTTAACTATGTTGCTCCTTTTAC
GCTATGTGGATACGCTGCTTTAATGCCTTTGTATCATGCTATTGCTTCCCGTATGGCTTTCATTTTCTCC
TCCTTGTATAAATCCTGGTTGCTGTCTCTTTATGAGGAGTTGTGGCCCGTTGTCAGGCAACGTGGCGTGG
TGTGCACTGTGTTTGCTGACGCAACCCCCACTGGTTGGGGCATTGCCACCACCTGTCAGCTCCTTTCCGG
GACTTTCGCTTTCCCCCTCCCTATTGCCACGGCGGAACTCATCGCCGCCTGCCTTGCCCGCTGCTGGACA
GGGGCTCGGCTGTTGGGCACTGACAATTCCGTGGTGTTGTCGGGGAAATCATCGTCCTTTCCTTGGCTGC
TCGCCTGTGTTGCCACCTGGATTCTGCGCGGGACGTCCTTCTGCTACGTCCCTTCGGCCCTCAATCCAGC
GGACCTTCCTTCCCGCGGCCTGCTGCCGGCTCTGCGGCCTCTTCCGCGTCTTCGCCTTCGCCCTCAGACG
AGTCGGATCTCCCTTTGGGCCGCCTCCCCGCGTCGACTTTAAGACCAATGACTTACAAGGCAGCTGTAGA
TCTTAGCCACTTTTTAAAAGAAAAGGGGGGACTGGAAGGGCTAATTCACTCCCAACGAAGACAAGATCTG
CTTTTTGCTTGTACTGGGTCTCTCTGGTTAGACCAGATCTGAGCCTGGGAGCTCTCTGGCTAACTAGGGA
ACCCACTGCTTAAGCCTCAATAAAGCTTGCCTTGAGTGCTTCAAGTAGTGTGTGCCCGTCTGTTGTGTGA
CTCTGGTAACTAGAGATCCCTCAGACCCTTTTAGTCAGTGTGGAAAATCTCTAGCAGTACGTATAGTAGT
TCATGTCATCTTATTATTCAGTATTTATAACTTGCAAAGAAATGAATATCAGAGAGTGAGAGGAACTTGT
TTATTGCAGCTTATAATGGTTACAAATAAAGCAATAGCATCACAAATTTCACAAATAAAGCATTTTTTTC
ACTGCATTCTAGTTGTGGTTTGTCCAAACTCATCAATGTATCTTATCATGTCTGGCTCTAGCTATCCCGC
CCCTAACTCCGCCCATCCCGCCCCTAACTCCGCCCAGTTCCGCCCATTCTCCGCCCCATGGCTGACTAAT
TTTTTTTATTTATGCAGAGGCCGAGGCCGCCTCGGCCTCTGAGCTATTCCAGAAGTAGTGAGGAGGCTTT
TTTGGAGGCCTAGGGACGTACCCAATTCGCCCTATAGTGAGTCGTATTACGCGCGCTCACTGGCCGTCGT
TTTACAACGTCGTGACTGGGAAAACCCTGGCGTTACCCAACTTAATCGCCTTGCAGCACATCCCCCTTTC
GCCAGCTGGCGTAATAGCGAAGAGGCCCGCACCGATCGCCCTTCCCAACAGTTGCGCAGCCTGAATGGCG
AATGGG
[124 nt withheld, positions 3367-3490]
C
[91 nt withheld, positions 3492-3582]
A
[49 nt withheld, positions 3584-3632]
CCTTTGACGTTGGAGTCCACGTTCTTT
[37 nt withheld, positions 3660-3696]
ACCCTATCTCGGTCTATTCTTTTGATTTATAAGGGATTTTGCCGATTTCGGCCTATTGGTTAAAAAATGA
GCTGATTTAACAAAAATTTAACGCGAATTTTAACAAAATATTAACGCTTACAATTTAGGTGGCACTTTTC
GGGGAAATGTGCGCGGAACCCCTATTTGTTTATTTTTCTAAATACATTCAAATATGTATCCGCTCATGAG
ACAATAACCCTGATAAATGCTTCAATAATATTGAAAAAGGAAGAGTATGAGTATTCAACATTTCCGTGTC
GCCCTTATTCCCTTTTTTGCGGCATTTTGCCTTCCTGTTTTTGCTCACCCAGAAACGCTGGTGAAAGTAA
AAGATGCTGAAGATCAGTTGGGTGCACGAGTGGGTTACATCGAACTGGATCTCAACAGCGGTAAGATCCT
TGAGAGTTTTCGCCCCGAAGAACGTTTTCCAATGATGAGCACTTTTAAAGTTCTGCTATGTGGCGCGGTA
TTATCCCGTATTGACGCCGGGCAAGAGCAACTCGGTCGCCGCATACACTATTCTCAGAATGACTTGGTTG
AGTACTCACCAGTCACAGAAAAGCATCTTACGGATGGCATGACAGTAAGAGAATTATGCAGTGCTGCCAT
AACCATGAGTGATAACACTGCGGCCAACTTACTTCTGACAACGATCGGAGGACCGAAGGAGCTAACCGCT
TTTTTGCACAACATGGGGGATCATGTAACTCGCCTTGATCGTTGGGAACCGGAGCTGAATGAAGCCATAC
CAAACGACGAGCGTGACACCACGATGCCTGTAGCAATGGCAACAACGTTGCGCAAACTATTAACTGGCGA
ACTACTTACTCTAGCTTCCCGGCAACAATTAATAGACTGGATGGAGGCGGATAAAGTTGCAGGACCACTT
CTGCGCTCGGCCCTTCCGGCTGGCTGGTTTATTGCTGATAAATCTGGAGCCGGTGAGCGTGGGTCTCGCG
GTATCATTGCAGCACTGGGGCCAGATGGTAAGCCCTCCCGTATCGTAGTTATCTACACGACGGGGAGTCA
GGCAACTATGGATGAACGAAATAGACAGATCGCTGAGATAGGTGCCTCACTGATTAAGCATTGGTAACTG
TCAGACCAAGTTTACTCATATATACTTTAGATTGATTTAAAACTTCATTTTTAATTTAAAAGGATCTAGG
TGAAGATCCTTTTTGATAATCTCATGACCAAAATCCCTTAACGTGAGTTTTCGTTCCACTGAGCGTCAGA
CCCCGTAGAAAAGATCAAAGGATCTTCTTGAGATCCTTTTTTTCTGCGCGTAATCTGCTGCTTGCAAACA
AAAAAACCACCGCTACCAGCGGTGGTTTGTTTGCCGGATCAAGAGCTACCAACTCTTTTTCCGAAGGTAA
CTGGCTTCAGCAGAGCGCAGATACCAAATACTGTTCTTCTAGTGTAGCCGTAGTTAGGCCACCACTTCAA
GAACTCTGTAGCACCGCCTACATACCTCGCTCTGCTAATCCTGTTACCAGTGGCTGCTGCCAGTGGCGAT
AAGTCGTGTCTTACCGGGTTGGACTCAAGACGATAGTTACCGGATAAGGCGCAGCGGTCGGGCTGAACGG
GGGGTTCGTGCACACAGCCCAGCTTGGAGCGAACGACCTACACCGAACTGAGATACCTACAGCGTGAGCT
ATGAGAAAGCGCCACGCTTCCCGAAGGGAGAAAGGCGGACAGGTATCCGGTAAGCGGCAGGGTCGGAACA
GGAGAGCGCACGAGGGAGCTTCCAGGGGGAAACGCCTGGTATCTTTATAGTCCTGTCGGGTTTCGCCACC
TCTGACTTGAGCGTCGATTTTTGTGATGCTCGTCAGGGGGGCGGAGCCTATGGAAAAACGCCAGCAACGC
GGCCTTTTTACGGTTCCTGGCCTTTTGCTGGCCTTTTGCTCACATGTTCTTTCCTGCGTTATCCCCTGAT
TCTGTGGATAACCGTATTACCGCCTTTGAGTGAGCTGATACCGCTCGCCGCAGCCGAACGACCGAGCGCA
GCGAGTCAGTGAGCGAGGAAGCGGAAGAGCGCCCAATACGCAAACCGCCTCTCCCCGCGCGTTGGCCGAT
TCATTAATGCAGCTGGCACGACAGGTTTCCCGACTGGAAAGCGGGCAGTGAGCGCAACGCAATTAATGTG
AGTTAGCTCACTCATTAGGCACCCCAGGCTTTACACTTTATGCTTCCGGCTCGTATGTTGTGTGGAATTG
TGAGCGGATAACAATTTCACACAGGAAACAGCTATGACCATGATTACGCCAAGCGCGCAATTAACCCTCA
CTAAAGGGAACAAAAGCTGGAGCTGCAAGCTTAATGTAGTCTTATGCAATACTCTTGTAGTCTTGCAACA
TGGTAACGATGAGTTAGCAACATGCCTTACAAGGAGAGAAAAAGCACCGTGCATGCCGATTGGTGGAAGT
AAGGTGGTACGATCGTGCCTTATTAGGAAGGCAACAGACGGGTCTGACATGGATTGGACGAACCACTGAA
TTGCCGCATTGCAGAGATATTGTATTTAAGTGCCTAGCTCGATACATAAACGGGTCTCTCTGGTTAGACC
AGATCTGAGCCTGGGAGCTCTCTGGCTAACTAGGGAACCCACTGCTTAAGCCTCAATAAAGCTTGCCTTG
AGTGCTTCAAGTAGTGTGTGCCCGTCTGTTGTGTGACTCTGGTAACTAGAGATCCCTCAGACCCTTTTAG
TCAGTGTGGAAAATCTCTAGCAGTGGCGCCCGAACAGGGACTTGAAAGCGAAAGGGAAACCAGAGGAGCT
CTCTCGACGCAGGACTCGGCTTGCTGAAGCGCGCACGGCAAGAGGCGAGGGGCGGCGACTGGTGAGTACG
CCAAAAATTTTGACTAGCGGAGGCTAGAAGGAGAGAGATGGGTGCGAGAGCGTCAGTATTAAGCGGGGGA
GAATTAGATCGCGATGGGAAAAAATTCGGTTAAGGCCAGGGGGAAAGAAAAAATATAAATTAAAACATAT
AGTATGGGCAAGCAGGGAGCTAGAACGATTCGCAGTTAATCCTGGCCTGTTAGAAACATCAGAAGGCTGT
AGACAAATACTGGGACAGCTACAACCATCCCTTCAGACAGGATCAGAAGAACTTAGATCATTATATAATA
CAGTAGCAACCCTCTATTGTGTGCATCAAAGGATAGAGATAAAAGACACCAAGGAAGCTTTAGACAAGAT
AGAGGAAGAGCAAAACAAAAGTAAGACCACCGCACAGCAAGCGGCCGCTGATCTTCAGACCTGGAGGAGG
AGATATGAGGGACAATTGGAGAAGTGAATTATATAAATATAAAGTAGTAAAAATTGAACCATTAGGAGTA
GCACCCACCAAGGCAAAGAGAAGAGTGGTGCAGAGAGAAAAAAGAGCAGTGGGAATAGGAGCTTTGTTCC
TTGGGTTCTTGGGAGCAGCAGGAAGCACTATGGGCGCAGCGTCAATGACGCTGACGGTACAGGCCAGACA
ATTATTGTCTGGTATAGTGCAGCAGCAGAACAATTTGCTGAGGGCTATTGAGGCGCAACAGCATCTGTTG
CAACTCACAGTCTGGGGCATCAAGCAGCTCCAGGCAAGAATCCTGGCTGTGGAAAGATACCTAAAGGATC
AACAGCTCCTGGGGATTTGGGGTTGCTCTGGAAAACTCATTTGCACCACTGCTGTGCCTTGGAATGCTAG
TTGGAGTAATAAATCTCTGGAACAGATTTGGAATCACACGACCTGGATGGAGTGGGACAGAGAAATTAAC
AATTACACAAGCTTAATACACTCCTTAATTGAAGAATCGCAAAACCAGCAAGAAAAGAATGAACAAGAAT
TATTGGAATTAGATAAATGGGCAAGTTTGTGGAATTGGTTTAACATAACAAATTGGCTGTGGTATATAAA
ATTATTCATAATGATAGTAGGAGGCTTGGTAGGTTTAAGAATAGTTTTTGCTGTACTTTCTATAGTGAAT
AGAGTTAGGCAGGGATATTCACCATTATCGTTTCAGACCCACCTCCCAACCCCGAGGGGACCCAGAGAGG
GCCTATTTCCCATGATTCCTTCATATTTGCATATACGATACAAGGCTGTTAGAGAGATAATTAGAATTAA
TTTGACTGTAAACACAAAGATATTAGTACAAAATACGTGACGTAGAAAGTAATAATTTCTTGGGTAGTTT
GCAGTTTTAAAATTATGTTTTAAAATGGACTATCATATGCTTACCGTAACTTGAAAGTATTTCGATTTCT
TGGCTTTATATATCTTGTGGAAAGGACGAAACACCGCCTTTGGGAGAAATCAAAAGGTTTTAGAGCTAGA
AATAGCAAGTTAAAATAAGGCTAGTCCGTTATCAACTTGAAAAAGTGGCACCGAGTCGGTGCTTTTTTAA
GCTTGGCGTAACTAGATCTTGAGACAAATGGCAGTATTCATCCACAATTTTAAAAGAAAAGGGGGGATTG
GGGGGTACAGTGCAGGGGAAAGAATAGTAGACATAATAGCAACAGACATACAAACTAAAGAATTACAAAA
ACAAATTACAAAAATTCAAAATTTTCGGGTTTATTACAGGGACAGCAGAGATCCACTTTGGCGCCGGCTC
GAGGGGG
Features (pLannotate 1.2.2; 29 found; start..end, strand, type, name):
     14..80      +  CDS            small t antigen (fragment): SV40 (simian virus 40) small t antigen
    106..317     +  promoter       EF-1α core promoter: core promoter for human elongation factor EF-1α
    318..1256    +  intron         EF-1α intron A: intron upstream of the start codon of human EF-1α
   1278..1877    +  CDS            PuroR (fragment): puromycin N-acetyltransferase; pac from Streptomyces; confers resistance to puromycin
   1893..2481    +  misc_feature   WPRE: woodchuck hepatitis virus posttranscriptional regulatory element
   2532..2551    +  misc_feature   cPPT/CTS (fragment): central polypurine tract and central termination sequence of HIV-1
   2553..2786    +  LTR            3' LTR (ΔU3): self-inactivating 3' long terminal repeat (LTR) from HIV-1
   2864..2985    +  polyA_signal   SV40 poly(A) signal: SV40 polyadenylation signal
   3025..3160    +  rep_origin     SV40 ori: SV40 origin of replication
   3181..3199    -  promoter       T7 promoter: promoter for bacteriophage T7 RNA polymerase
   3207..3362    +  CDS            lacZα (fragment): LacZα fragment of β-galactosidase; lacZ fragment
   3367..3795    +  rep_origin     f1 ori (sequence partly withheld): f1 bacteriophage origin of replication; arrow indicates direction of (+) strand synthesis
   3848..3952    +  promoter       AmpR promoter: bla
   3953..4813    +  CDS            AmpR: β-lactamase; bla; confers resistance to ampicillin, carbenicillin, and related antibiotics
   4984..5572    +  rep_origin     ori: high-copy-number ColE1/pMB1/pBR322/pUC origin of replication
   5755..5847    +  CDS            lacI (fragment): lac repressor; lacI; The lac repressor binds to the lac operator to inhibit transcription in E. coli. This inhibition can be relieved by adding lactose or isopropyl-β-D-thiogalactopyranoside (IPTG).
   5860..5881    +  protein_bind   CAP binding site: CAP binding activates transcription in the presence of cAMP. E. coli catabolite activator protein
   5896..5926    +  promoter       lac promoter: promoter for the E. coli lac operon
   5934..5950    +  protein_bind   lac operator: The lac repressor binds to the lac operator to inhibit transcription in E. coli. This inhibition can be relieved by adding lactose or isopropyl-β-D-thiogalactopyranoside (IPTG). lac repressor encoded by lacI
   5995..6013    +  promoter       T3 promoter: promoter for bacteriophage T3 RNA polymerase
   6041..6267    +  promoter       RSV promoter: Rous sarcoma virus enhancer/promoter
   6268..6448    +  LTR            5' LTR (truncated): truncated 5' long terminal repeat (LTR) from HIV-1
   6495..6620    +  misc_feature   HIV-1 Ψ: packaging signal of human immunodeficiency virus type 1
   6604..6967    +  CDS            HIV-1 gag (fragment): gag protein from human immunodeficiency virus 1; gag
   7113..7346    +  misc_feature   RRE: The Rev response element (RRE) of HIV-1 allows for Rev-dependent mRNA export from the nucleus to the cytoplasm.
   7723..7749    +  CDS            Rev (fragment): human immunodeficiency virus 1 (HIV-1) Rev protein; rev; enhances nuclear export of unspliced and incompletely spliced viral mRNAs
   7753..7993    +  promoter       U6 promoter: RNA polymerase III promoter for human U6 snRNA
   8023..8098    +  misc_RNA       gRNA scaffold: guide RNA scaffold for the Streptococcus pyogenes CRISPR/Cas9 system
   8154..8271    +  misc_feature   cPPT/CTS: central polypurine tract and central termination sequence of HIV-1
