[The description below was written by a language model from this plasmid's Addgene catalogue record and pLannotate feature annotations shown in this document.]
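Description:
BMPR2 gRNA (BRDN0001144950) is a third-generation lentiviral CRISPR guide plasmid built on the lentiGuide-Puro backbone and designed to target human BMPR2, the bone morphogenetic protein receptor type 2 gene (reference transcript NM_001204.6). The 8.3 kb plasmid is maintained in E. coli at high copy through a ColE1/pUC-type origin with ampicillin selection from the β-lactamase gene. It also carries an f1 origin, an SV40 origin and remnants of a lac/T7/T3 cloning region inherited from the parental backbone.

The lentiviral transfer cassette starts with an RSV promoter fused to a truncated HIV-1 5' LTR, which makes genomic RNA production Tat-independent. This is followed by the Ψ packaging signal with a partial gag sequence and the Rev response element for nuclear export of the unspliced genome. Within the cassette, a human U6 RNA polymerase III promoter drives the BMPR2-specific spacer joined to the Streptococcus pyogenes Cas9 guide RNA scaffold. A cPPT/CTS element follows, which aids nuclear import of the viral genome. Downstream, the EF-1α core promoter with its intron A expresses puromycin N-acetyltransferase for selection of transduced mammalian cells, and a WPRE enhances transcript expression. The cassette ends in a ΔU3 self-inactivating 3' LTR, with an SV40 polyadenylation signal beyond it.

The plasmid does not encode Cas9, so it must be used with a separate Cas9 vector such as lentiCas9-Blast or in cells that already express the nuclease. It belongs to a human kinome guide collection based on optimized sgRNA design rules and is suited to knockout of BMPR2 in human cells by lentiviral delivery.
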