Addgene plasmid #76390: BMPR2 gRNA (BRDN0001144950)
Purpose: 3rd generation lentiviral gRNA plasmid targeting human BMPR2
Depositing lab: John Doench & David Root. Depositing organization: Broad Institute. Publication: Optimized sgRNA design to maximize activity and minimize off-target effects of CRISPR-Cas9. Doench JG, Fusi N, Sullender M, Hegde M, Vaimberg EW, Donovan KF, Smith I, Tothova Z, Wilen C, Orchard R, Virgin HW, Listgarten J, Root DE. Nat Biotechnol. 2016 Jan 18. doi: 10.1038/nbt.3437. PubMed 26780180.
Backbone
  Vector backbone: lentiGuide-Puro
  Backbone manufacturer: Zhang Lab (Addgene plasmid # 52963)
  Vector type: Mammalian Expression, Lentiviral, CRISPR
  Selectable markers: Puromycin
Growth in bacteria
  Bacterial resistance: Ampicillin, 100 μg/mL
  Growth temperature: 37°C
  Growth strain: DH5alpha
  Copy number: High Copy
Gene/Insert
  Gene/Insert name: BMPR2 (alt names: BMPR2; NM_001204.6)
  gRNA/shRNA sequence: CCTTTGGGAGAAATCAAAAG
  Species: H. sapiens (human)
  Entrez Gene: BMPR2 (a.k.a. BMPR-II, BMPR3, BMR2, BRK-3, POVD1, PPH1, T-ALK)
  Promoter: hU6
  Cloning method: Unknown
  Sequencing primers: 5′ U6-F; 3′ pS2-R
Terms and licenses: Academic/Nonprofit Terms; Industry Terms: Not Available to Industry
Depositor comments: The gRNA was designed to target the following Genbank reference sequence(s): NM_001204.6. Note that this plasmid does NOT contain Cas9. It should be used in conjunction with lentiCas9-Blast (Addgene #52962) or otherwise with cell lines already expressing Cas9. Browse the full kinome gRNA library at http://www.addgene.org/pooled-library/broadgpp-human-kinome/ or visit http://www.broadinstitute.org/rnai/public/ for detailed protocols and information.
How to cite: BMPR2 gRNA (BRDN0001144950) was a gift from John Doench & David Root (Addgene plasmid # 76390 ; http://n2t.net/addgene:76390 ; RRID:Addgene_76390)
