>Addgene plasmid #76390 | BMPR2 gRNA (BRDN0001144950) | depositor partial sequence | sequence record 143850 | Target Sequence
CCTTTGGGAGAAATCAAAAG
