>Addgene plasmid #76390 | BMPR2 gRNA (BRDN0001144950) | addgene partial sequence | sequence record 185745 | hU6-F
GTAGAAAGTAATAATTTCTTGGGTAGTTTGCAGTTTTAAAATTATGTTTTAAAATGGACTATCATATGCT
TACCGTAACTTGAAAGTATTTCGATTTCTTGGCTTTATATATCTTGTGGAAAGGACGAAACACCGCCTTT
GGGAGAAATCAAAAGGTTTTAGAGCTAGAAATAGCAAGTTAAAATAAGGCTAGTCCGTTATCAACTTGAA
AAAGTGGCACCGAGTCGGTGCTTTTTTAAGCTTGGCGTAACTAGATCTTGAGACAAATGGCAGTATTCAT
CCACAATTTTAAAAGAAAAGGGGGGATTGGGGGGTACAGTGCAGGGGAAAGAATAGTAGACATAATAGCA
ACAGACATACAAACTAAAGAATTACAAAAACAAATTACAAAAATTCAAAATTTTCGGGTTTATTACAGGG
ACAGCAGAGATCCACTTTGGCGCCGGCTCGAGGGGGCCCGGGTGCAAAGATGGATAAAGTTTTAAACAGA
GAGGAATCTTTGCAGCTAATGGACCTTCTAGGTCTTGAAAGGAGTGGGAATTGGCTCCGGTGCCCGTCAG
TGGGCAGAGC
